Addgene plasmid #236730: pLenti_DualsgRNA_CTRL_Puro_T2A_BFP2
Purpose: Dual sgRNA targeting CTRL expressing BFP with Puromycin selection
Depositing lab: Derek Narendra. Depositing organization: National Institute of Neurological Disorders and Strokes (NINDS). Publication: A unified mechanism for mitochondrial damage sensing in PINK1-Parkin-mediated mitophagy. Thayer JA, Petersen JD, Huang X, Gruel Budet LM, Hawrot J, Ramos DM, Sekine S, Li Y, Ward ME, Narendra DP. EMBO J. 2025 Nov 20. doi: 10.1038/s44318-025-00604-z. PubMed 41266657.
Backbone
  Vector backbone: pLenti_DualsgRNA_EmptyVector_Puro_T2A_TagBFP2
  Backbone manufacturer: Derek Narendra, Addgene plasmid #236729
  Backbone size w/o insert (bp): 9585
  Total vector size (bp): 9958
  Modifications to backbone: pLenti_DualsgRNA_EmptyVector_Puro_T2A_TagBFP2 digested with BsmBI and ligated with "Neg CTRL fragment" via NEBuilder.
  Vector type: Lentiviral
  Selectable markers: Puromycin
Growth in bacteria
  Bacterial resistance: Ampicillin, 100 μg/mL
  Growth temperature: 37°C
  Growth strain: NEB Stable
  Copy number: Unknown
Gene/Insert
  Gene/Insert name: Negative CTRL
  gRNA/shRNA sequence: GCCGTGGGCAACACTGTAT, GCGTTGGCACTTAGCGCAGC
  Species: H. sapiens (human)
Terms and licenses: Academic/Nonprofit Terms; Industry Terms: Not Available to Industry
Depositor comments: Please visit https://doi.org/10.1101/2025.02.19.639160 for bioRxiv preprint.
How to cite: pLenti_DualsgRNA_CTRL_Puro_T2A_BFP2 was a gift from Derek Narendra (Addgene plasmid # 236730 ; http://n2t.net/addgene:236730 ; RRID:Addgene_236730)
