[The description below was written by a language model from this plasmid's Addgene catalogue record and pLannotate feature annotations shown in this document.]
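Description:
pLenti_DualsgRNA_CTRL_Puro_T2A_BFP2 is a lentiviral transfer plasmid that delivers a pair of non-targeting (negative control) sgRNAs together with a puromycin/blue fluorescent protein marker cassette. It was made by cutting the matching empty dual-sgRNA backbone with BsmBI and assembling in a "Neg CTRL" fragment. It is propagated in E. coli through a high-copy ColE1/pUC origin with ampicillin resistance, and transduced mammalian cells are selected with puromycin. The catalogue gives a total size of 9,958 bp, while the sequenced record used for annotation is 9,938 nt.

The viral portion has a CMV enhancer/promoter fused to a truncated HIV-1 5' LTR to drive genomic RNA production in packaging cells. This is followed by the Ψ packaging signal with a gag fragment, the RRE for Rev-dependent export, and the cPPT/CTS. Downstream, a human U6 Pol III promoter and an S. pyogenes-type guide scaffold are annotated. Only one such promoter/scaffold unit was detected, so the promoter and scaffold of the second guide presumably lie in the unannotated stretch before the EF-1α promoter, and the record does not identify them. The EF-1α promoter drives PuroR joined, according to the construct name, through a T2A peptide to TagBFP2, so both proteins come from a single transcript. A WPRE enhances expression ahead of the 3' LTR region. Two loxP sites flank the sgRNA and marker cassettes, which would in principle permit Cre-mediated excision, although the record does not mention this use.

No Cas9 is encoded, so the nuclease or effector must be supplied separately. The plasmid serves as the matched negative control for dual-sgRNA perturbation experiments in human cells, and it was deposited with a study of PINK1-Parkin mitophagy.
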