Features (pLannotate 1.2.2; 24 found; start..end, strand, type, name):
     35..733     +  CDS            TagBFP: monomeric blue fluorescent protein mammalian codon-optimized
    753..786     +  protein_bind   loxP: Cre-mediated recombination occurs in the 8-bp core sequence (GCATACAT). Cre recombinase
    819..842     +  misc_feature   MCS (fragment): pBluescript multiple cloning site
    842..1430    +  misc_feature   WPRE: woodchuck hepatitis virus posttranscriptional regulatory element
   1431..1450    +  misc_feature   MCS (fragment): pBluescript multiple cloning site
   1452..1952    +  CDS            nef (fragment): NEF_HV1LA - Experimental evidence at protein level: Swiss-Prot protein existence level 1. Extracellular Nef protein targets CD4(+) T-lymphocytes for apoptosis by interacting with CXCR4 surface receptors. From Human immunodeficiency virus type 1 group M subtype B (isolate Lai) (HIV-1).
   1959..2139    +  LTR            5' LTR (truncated): truncated 5' long terminal repeat (LTR) from HIV-1
   2201..2789    -  rep_origin     ori: high-copy-number ColE1/pMB1/pBR322/pUC origin of replication
   2960..3820    -  CDS            AmpR: β-lactamase; bla; confers resistance to ampicillin, carbenicillin, and related antibiotics
   3821..3925    -  promoter       AmpR promoter: bla
   3984..4036    -  misc_feature   bom (fragment): basis of mobility region from pBR322
   4191..4570    +  enhancer       CMV enhancer: human cytomegalovirus immediate early enhancer
   4571..4770    +  promoter       CMV promoter: human cytomegalovirus (CMV) immediate early promoter
   4788..4968    +  LTR            5' LTR (truncated): truncated 5' long terminal repeat (LTR) from HIV-1
   5015..5140    +  misc_feature   HIV-1 Ψ: packaging signal of human immunodeficiency virus type 1
   5124..5462    +  CDS            HIV-1 gag (fragment): gag protein from human immunodeficiency virus 1; gag
   5637..5870    +  misc_feature   RRE: The Rev response element (RRE) of HIV-1 allows for Rev-dependent mRNA export from the nucleus to the cytoplasm.
   6247..6347    +  CDS            Rev (fragment): human immunodeficiency virus 1 (HIV-1) Rev protein; rev; enhances nuclear export of unspliced and incompletely spliced viral mRNAs
   6397..6514    +  misc_feature   cPPT/CTS: central polypurine tract and central termination sequence of HIV-1
   6767..6800    +  protein_bind   loxP: Cre-mediated recombination occurs in the 8-bp core sequence (GCATACAT). Cre recombinase
   7049..7286    +  promoter       U6 promoter: RNA polymerase III promoter for human U6 snRNA
   7336..7403    +  misc_RNA       tracrRNA (fragment): trans-activating CRISPR RNA for the Streptococcus pyogenes CRISPR/Cas9 system
   8118..9289    +  promoter       EF-1α promoter: strong constitutive promoter for human elongation factor EF-1α
   9301..9897    +  CDS            PuroR: puromycin N-acetyltransferase; pac from Streptomyces alboniger; confers resistance to puromycin
>Addgene plasmid #236730 | pLenti_DualsgRNA_CTRL_Puro_T2A_BFP2 | addgene full sequence | sequence record 485524 | Addgene NGS Result
CGTCGAGGAGAATCCTGGCCCACCGGTCGCCACCAGCGAGCTGATTAAGGAGAACATGCACATGAAGCTG
TACATGGAGGGCACCGTGGACAACCATCACTTCAAGTGCACATCCGAGGGCGAAGGCAAGCCCTACGAGG
GCACCCAGACCATGAGAATCAAGGTGGTCGAGGGCGGCCCTCTCCCCTTCGCCTTCGACATCCTGGCTAC
TAGCTTCCTCTACGGCAGCAAGACCTTCATCAACCACACCCAGGGCATCCCCGACTTCTTCAAGCAGTCC
TTCCCTGAGGGCTTCACATGGGAGAGAGTCACCACATACGAAGACGGGGGCGTGCTGACCGCTACCCAGG
ACACCAGCCTCCAGGACGGCTGCCTCATCTACAACGTCAAGATCAGAGGGGTGAACTTCACATCCAACGG
CCCTGTGATGCAGAAGAAAACACTCGGCTGGGAGGCCTTCACCGAGACCCTGTACCCCGCTGACGGCGGC
CTGGAAGGCAGAAACGACATGGCCCTGAAGCTCGTGGGCGGGAGCCATCTGATCGCAAACATCAAGACCA
CATATAGATCCAAGAAACCCGCTAAGAACCTCAAGATGCCTGGCGTCTACTATGTGGACTACAGACTGGA
AAGAATCAAGGAGGCCAACAACGAGACCTACGTCGAGCAGCACGAGGTGGCAGTGGCCAGATACTGCGAC
CTCCCTAGCAAACTGGGGCACAAGCTTAATTAAGAATTCGTCGAGGGACCTAATAACTTCGTATAGCATA
CATTATACGAAGTTATACATGTTTAAGGGTTCCGGTTCCACTAGGTACAATTCGATATCAAGCTTATCGA
TAATCAACCTCTGGATTACAAAATTTGTGAAAGATTGACTGGTATTCTTAACTATGTTGCTCCTTTTACG
CTATGTGGATACGCTGCTTTAATGCCTTTGTATCATGCTATTGCTTCCCGTATGGCTTTCATTTTCTCCT
CCTTGTATAAATCCTGGTTGCTGTCTCTTTATGAGGAGTTGTGGCCCGTTGTCAGGCAACGTGGCGTGGT
GTGCACTGTGTTTGCTGACGCAACCCCCACTGGTTGGGGCATTGCCACCACCTGTCAGCTCCTTTCCGGG
ACTTTCGCTTTCCCCCTCCCTATTGCCACGGCGGAACTCATCGCCGCCTGCCTTGCCCGCTGCTGGACAG
GGGCTCGGCTGTTGGGCACTGACAATTCCGTGGTGTTGTCGGGGAAATCATCGTCCTTTCCTTGGCTGCT
CGCCTGTGTTGCCACCTGGATTCTGCGCGGGACGTCCTTCTGCTACGTCCCTTCGGCCCTCAATCCAGCG
GACCTTCCTTCCCGCGGCCTGCTGCCGGCTCTGCGGCCTCTTCCGCGTCTTCGCCTTCGCCCTCAGACGA
GTCGGATCTCCCTTTGGGCCGCCTCCCCGCATCGATACCGTCGACCTCGATCGAGACCTAGAAAAACATG
GAGCAATCACAAGTAGCAATACAGCAGCTACCAATGCTGATTGTGCCTGGCTAGAAGCACAAGAGGAGGA
GGAGGTGGGTTTTCCAGTCACACCTCAGGTACCTTTAAGACCAATGACTTACAAGGCAGCTGTAGATCTT
AGCCACTTTTTAAAAGAAAAGGGGGGACTGGAAGGGCTAATTCACTCCCAACGAAGACAAGATATCCTTG
ATCTGTGGATCTACCACACACAAGGCTACTTCCCTGATTGGCAGAACTACACACCAGGGCCAGGGATCAG
ATATCCACTGACCTTTGGATGGTGCTACAAGCTAGTACCAGTTGAGCAAGAGAAGGTAGAAGAAGCCAAT
GAAGGAGAGAACACCCGCTTGTTACACCCTGTGAGCCTGCATGGGATGGATGACCCGGAGAGAGAAGTAT
TAGAGTGGAGGTTTGACAGCCGCCTAGCATTTCATCACATGGCCCGAGAGCTGCATCCGGACTGTACTGG
GTCTCTCTGGTTAGACCAGATCTGAGCCTGGGAGCTCTCTGGCTAACTAGGGAACCCACTGCTTAAGCCT
CAATAAAGCTTGCCTTGAGTGCTTCAAGTAGTGTGTGCCCGTCTGTTGTGTGACTCTGGTAACTAGAGAT
CCCTCAGACCCTTTTAGTCAGTGTGGAAAATCTCTAGCAGCATGTGAGCAAAAGGCCAGCAAAAGGCCAG
GAACCGTAAAAAGGCCGCGTTGCTGGCGTTTTTCCATAGGCTCCGCCCCCCTGACGAGCATCACAAAAAT
CGACGCTCAAGTCAGAGGTGGCGAAACCCGACAGGACTATAAAGATACCAGGCGTTTCCCCCTGGAAGCT
CCCTCGTGCGCTCTCCTGTTCCGACCCTGCCGCTTACCGGATACCTGTCCGCCTTTCTCCCTTCGGGAAG
CGTGGCGCTTTCTCATAGCTCACGCTGTAGGTATCTCAGTTCGGTGTAGGTCGTTCGCTCCAAGCTGGGC
TGTGTGCACGAACCCCCCGTTCAGCCCGACCGCTGCGCCTTATCCGGTAACTATCGTCTTGAGTCCAACC
CGGTAAGACACGACTTATCGCCACTGGCAGCAGCCACTGGTAACAGGATTAGCAGAGCGAGGTATGTAGG
CGGTGCTACAGAGTTCTTGAAGTGGTGGCCTAACTACGGCTACACTAGAAGAACAGTATTTGGTATCTGC
GCTCTGCTGAAGCCAGTTACCTTCGGAAAAAGAGTTGGTAGCTCTTGATCCGGCAAACAAACCACCGCTG
GTAGCGGTGGTTTTTTTGTTTGCAAGCAGCAGATTACGCGCAGAAAAAAAGGATCTCAAGAAGATCCTTT
GATCTTTTCTACGGGGTCTGACGCTCAGTGGAACGAAAACTCACGTTAAGGGATTTTGGTCATGAGATTA
TCAAAAAGGATCTTCACCTAGATCCTTTTAAATTAAAAATGAAGTTTTAAATCAATCTAAAGTATATATG
AGTAAACTTGGTCTGACAGTTACCAATGCTTAATCAGTGAGGCACCTATCTCAGCGATCTGTCTATTTCG
TTCATCCATAGTTGCCTGACTCCCCGTCGTGTAGATAACTACGATACGGGAGGGCTTACCATCTGGCCCC
AGTGCTGCAATGATACCGCGAGACCCACGCTCACCGGCTCCAGATTTATCAGCAATAAACCAGCCAGCCG
GAAGGGCCGAGCGCAGAAGTGGTCCTGCAACTTTATCCGCCTCCATCCAGTCTATTAATTGTTGCCGGGA
AGCTAGAGTAAGTAGTTCGCCAGTTAATAGTTTGCGCAACGTTGTTGCCATTGCTACAGGCATCGTGGTG
TCACGCTCGTCGTTTGGTATGGCTTCATTCAGCTCCGGTTCCCAACGATCAAGGCGAGTTACATGATCCC
CCATGTTGTGCAAAAAAGCGGTTAGCTCCTTCGGTCCTCCGATCGTTGTCAGAAGTAAGTTGGCCGCAGT
GTTATCACTCATGGTTATGGCAGCACTGCATAATTCTCTTACTGTCATGCCATCCGTAAGATGCTTTTCT
GTGACTGGTGAGTACTCAACCAAGTCATTCTGAGAATAGTGTATGCGGCGACCGAGTTGCTCTTGCCCGG
CGTCAATACGGGATAATACCGCGCCACATAGCAGAACTTTAAAAGTGCTCATCATTGGAAAACGTTCTTC
GGGGCGAAAACTCTCAAGGATCTTACCGCTGTTGAGATCCAGTTCGATGTAACCCACTCGTGCACCCAAC
TGATCTTCAGCATCTTTTACTTTCACCAGCGTTTCTGGGTGAGCAAAAACAGGAAGGCAAAATGCCGCAA
AAAAGGGAATAAGGGCGACACGGAAATGTTGAATACTCATACTCTTCCTTTTTCAATATTATTGAAGCAT
TTATCAGGGTTATTGTCTCATGAGCGGATACATATTTGAATGTATTTAGAAAAATAAACAAATAGGGGTT
CCGCGCACATTTCCCCGAAAAGTGCCACCTGACGTCGACGGATCGGGAGATCTCCCGATCCCCTATGGTG
CACTCTCAGTACAATCTGCTCTGATGCCGCATAGTTAAGCCAGTATCTGCTCCCTGCTTGTGTGTTGGAG
GTCGCTGAGTAGTGCGCGAGCAAAATTTAAGCTACAACAAGGCAAGGCTTGACCGACAATTGCATGAAGA
ATCTGCTTAGGGTTAGGCGTTTTGCGCTGCTTCGCGATGTACGGGCCAGATATACGCGTTGACATTGATT
ATTGACTAGTTATTAATAGTAATCAATTACGGGGTCATTAGTTCATAGCCCATATATGGAGTTCCGCGTT
ACATAACTTACGGTAAATGGCCCGCCTGGCTGACCGCCCAACGACCCCCGCCCATTGACGTCAATAATGA
CGTATGTTCCCATAGTAACGCCAATAGGGACTTTCCATTGACGTCAATGGGTGGAGTATTTACGGTAAAC
TGCCCACTTGGCAGTACATCAAGTGTATCATATGCCAAGTACGCCCCCTATTGACGTCAATGACGGTAAA
TGGCCCGCCTGGCATTATGCCCAGTACATGACCTTATGGGACTTTCCTACTTGGCAGTACATCTACGTAT
TAGTCATCGCTATTACCATGGTGATGCGGTTTTGGCAGTACATCAATGGGCGTGGATAGCGGTTTGACTC
ACGGGGATTTCCAAGTCTCCACCCCATTGACGTCAATGGGAGTTTGTTTTGGCACCAAAATCAACGGGAC
TTTCCAAAATGTCGTAACAACTCCGCCCCATTGACGCAAATGGGCGGTAGGCGTGTACGGTGGGAGGTCT
ATATAAGCAGCGCGTTTTGCCTGTACTGGGTCTCTCTGGTTAGACCAGATCTGAGCCTGGGAGCTCTCTG
GCTAACTAGGGAACCCACTGCTTAAGCCTCAATAAAGCTTGCCTTGAGTGCTTCAAGTAGTGTGTGCCCG
TCTGTTGTGTGACTCTGGTAACTAGAGATCCCTCAGACCCTTTTAGTCAGTGTGGAAAATCTCTAGCAGT
GGCGCCCGAACAGGGACTTGAAAGCGAAAGGGAAACCAGAGGAGCTCTCTCGACGCAGGACTCGGCTTGC
TGAAGCGCGCACGGCAAGAGGCGAGGGGCGGCGACTGGTGAGTACGCCAAAAATTTTGACTAGCGGAGGC
TAGAAGGAGAGAGATGGGTGCGAGAGCGTCAGTATTAAGCGGGGGAGAATTAGATCGCGATGGGAAAAAA
TTCGGTTAAGGCCAGGGGGAAAGAAAAAATATAAATTAAAACATATAGTATGGGCAAGCAGGGAGCTAGA
ACGATTCGCAGTTAATCCTGGCCTGTTAGAAACATCAGAAGGCTGTAGACAAATACTGGGACAGCTACAA
CCATCCCTTCAGACAGGATCAGAAGAACTTAGATCATTATATAATACAGTAGCAACCCTCTATTGTGTGC
ATCAAAGGATAGAGATAAAAGACACCAAGGAAGCTTTAGACAAGATAGAGGAAGAGCAAAACAAAAGTAA
GACCACCGCACAGCAAGCGGCCGGCCGCTGATCTTCAGACCTGGAGGAGGAGATATGAGGGACAATTGGA
GAAGTGAATTATATAAATATAAAGTAGTAAAAATTGAACCATTAGGAGTAGCACCCACCAAGGCAAAGAG
AAGAGTGGTGCAGAGAGAAAAAAGAGCAGTGGGAATAGGAGCTTTGTTCCTTGGGTTCTTGGGAGCAGCA
GGAAGCACTATGGGCGCAGCGTCAATGACGCTGACGGTACAGGCCAGACAATTATTGTCTGGTATAGTGC
AGCAGCAGAACAATTTGCTGAGGGCTATTGAGGCGCAACAGCATCTGTTGCAACTCACAGTCTGGGGCAT
CAAGCAGCTCCAGGCAAGAATCCTGGCTGTGGAAAGATACCTAAAGGATCAACAGCTCCTGGGGATTTGG
GGTTGCTCTGGAAAACTCATTTGCACCACTGCTGTGCCTTGGAATGCTAGTTGGAGTAATAAATCTCTGG
AACAGATTTGGAATCACACGACCTGGATGGAGTGGGACAGAGAAATTAACAATTACACAAGCTTAATACA
CTCCTTAATTGAAGAATCGCAAAACCAGCAAGAAAAGAATGAACAAGAATTATTGGAATTAGATAAATGG
GCAAGTTTGTGGAATTGGTTTAACATAACAAATTGGCTGTGGTATATAAAATTATTCATAATGATAGTAG
GAGGCTTGGTAGGTTTAAGAATAGTTTTTGCTGTACTTTCTATAGTGAATAGAGTTAGGCAGGGATATTC
ACCATTATCGTTTCAGACCCACCTCCCAACCCCGAGGGGACCCGACAGGCCCGAAGGAATAGAAGAAGAA
GGTGGAGAGAGAGACAGAGACAGATCCATTCGATTAGTGAACGGATCGGCACTGCGTGCGCCAATTCTGC
AGACAAATGGCAGTATTCATCCACAATTTTAAAAGAAAAGGGGGGATTGGGGGGTACAGTGCAGGGGAAA
GAATAGTAGACATAATAGCAACAGACATACAAACTAAAGAATTACAAAAACAAATTACAAAAATTCAAAA
TTTTCGGGTTTATTACAGGGACAGCAGAGATCCAGTTTGGTTAGTACCGGGCCCGCTCTAGAGATCCGAC
GCGCCATCTCTAGGCCCGCGCCGGCCCCCTCGCACGGACTTGTGGGAGAAGCTCGGCTACTCCCCTGCCC
CGGTTAATTTGCATATAATATTTCCTAGTAACTATAGAGGCTTAATGTGCGATAAAAGACAGATAATCTG
TTCTTTTTAATACTAGCTACATTTTACATGATAGGCTTGGATTTCTATAACTTCGTATAGCATACATTAT
ACGAAGTTATAAACAGCACAAAAGGAAACTCACCCTAACTGTAAAGTAATTGTGTGTTTTGAGACTATAA
GTATCCCTTGGAGAACCACCTTGTTGGGCCGTGGGCAACACTGTATGTTTCAGAGCTAAGCACAAGAGTG
CATAGCAAGTTGAAATAAGGCTAGTCCGTTTACAACTTGAAAAAGTGGCACCCGAGTCGGGTGCTTTTTT
TGCTCGAATCTACACTCAGCTATGGCGCGCCCCAAGGTCGGGCAGGAAGAGGGCCTATTTCCCATGATTC
CTTCATATTTGCATATACGATACAAGGCTGTTAGAGAGATAATTGGAATTAATTTGACTGTAAACACAAA
GATATTAGTACAAAATACGTGACGTAGAAAGTAATAATTTCTTGGGTAGTTTGCAGTTTTAAAATTATGT
TTTAAAATGGACTATCATATGCTTACCGTAACTTGAAAGTATTTCGATTTCTTGGCTTTATATATCTTGT
GGAAAGCCAGAAACATGGCGTTGGCACTTAGCGCAGCGTTTAAGAGCTAAGCTGGAAACAGCATAGCAAG
TTTAAATAAGGCTAGTCCGTTATCAACTTGAAAAAGTGGCACCGAGTCGGTGCTTTTTTTCTCGAGTACT
AGGATCCATTAGGCGGCCGCCGGGAGGTGGTCCCTGCAGTTACGCCAATGATAACCCCCGCCAGAAAAAT
CTTAGTAGCCTTCCCTTTTTGTTTTCCGTGCCCCAACTCGGCGGATTGACTCGGCCCCTTCCGGAAACAC
CCGAATCAACTTCTAGTCAAATTATTGTTCACGCCGCAATGACCCACCCCTGGCCCGCGTCTGTGGAACT
GACCCCTGGTGTACAGGAGAGTTCGCTGCTGAAAGTGGTCCCAAAGGGGTACTAGTTTTTAAGCTCCCAA
CTCCCCCTCCCCCAGCGTCTGGAGGATTCCACACCCTCGCACCGCAGGGGCGAGGAAGTGGGCGGAGTCC
GGTTTTGGCGCCAGCCGCTGAGGCTGCCAAGCAGAAAAGCCACCGCTGAGGAGACTCCGGTCACTGTCCT
CGCCCCGCCTCCCCCTTCCCTCCCCTTGGGGACCACCGGGCGCCACGCCGCGAACGGTAAGTGCCGCGGT
CGTCGGCGCCTCCGCCCTCCCCCTAGGGCCCCAATTCCCAGCGGGCGCGGCGCGCGGCCCCTCCCCCCGC
CGGGCGCGCGCCCGCTGCCCCGCCCTTCGTGGCCGCCCGGCGTGGGCGGTGCCACCCCTCCCCCCGGCGG
CCCCGCGCGCAGCTCCCGGCTCCCTCCCCCTTCGGATGTGGCTTGAGCTGTAGGCGCGGAGATGCATGTG
CCCGTCAGTGGGCAGAGCGCACATCGCCCACAGTCCCCGAGAAGTTGGGGGGAGGGGTCGGCAATTGAAC
CGGTGCCTAGAGAAGGTGGCGCGGGGTAAACTGGGAAAGTGATGTCGTGTACTGGCTCCGCCTTTTTCCC
GAGGGTGGGGGAGAACCGTATATAAGTGCAGTAGTCGCCGTGAACGTTCTTTTTCGCAACGGGTTTGCCG
CCAGAACACAGGTAAGTGCCGTGTGTGGTTCCCGCGGGCCTGGCCTCTTTACGGGTTATGGCCCTTGCGT
GCCTTGAATTACTTCCACCTGGCTGCAGTACGTGATTCTTGATCCCGAGCTTCGGGTTGGAAGTGGGTGG
GAGAGTTCGAGGCCTTGCGCTTAAGGAGCCCCTTCGCCTCGTGCTTGAGTTGAGGCCTGGCCTGGGCGCT
GGGGCCGCCGCGTGCGAATCTGGTGGCACCTTCGCGCCTGTCTCGCTGCTTTCGATAAGTCTCTAGCCAT
TTAAAATTTTTGATGACCTGCTGCGACGCTTTTTTTCTGGCAAGATAGTCTTGTAAATGCGGGCCAAGAT
CTGCACACTGGTATTTCGGTTTTTGGGGCCGCGGGCGGCGACGGGGCCCGTGCGTCCCAGCGCACATGTT
CGGCGAGGCGGGGCCTGCGAGCGCGGCCACCGAGAATCGGACGGGGGTAGTCTCAAGCTGGCCGGCCTGC
TCTGGTGCCTGGCCTCGCGCCGCCGTGTATCGCCCCGCCCTGGGCGGCAAGGCTGGCCCGGTCGGCACCA
GTTGCGTGAGCGGAAAGATGGCCGCTTCCCGGCCCTGCTGCAGGGAGCTCAAAATGGAGGACGCGGCGCT
CGGGAGAGCGGGCGGGTGAGTCACCCACACAAAGGAAAAGGGCCTTTCCGTCCTCAGCCGTCGCTTCATG
TGACTCCACGGAGTACCGGGCGCCGTCCAGGCACCTCGATTAGTTCTCGCGCTTTTGGAGTACGTCGTCT
TTAGGTTGGGGGGAGGGGTTTTATGCGATGGAGTTTCCCCACACTGAGTGGGTGGAGACTGAAGTTAGGC
CAGCTTGGCACTTGATGTAATTCTCCTTGGAATTTGCCCTTTTTGAGTTTGGATCTTGGTTCATTCTCAA
GCCTCAGACAGTGGTTCAAAGTTTTTTTCTTCCATTTCAGGTGTCGTGAGCTAGCCCACCATGACCGAGT
ACAAGCCCACGGTGCGCCTCGCCACCCGCGACGACGTCCCCCGGGCCGTACGCACCCTCGCCGCCGCGTT
CGCCGACTACCCCGCCACGCGCCACACCGTCGACCCGGACCGCCACATCGAGCGGGTCACCGAGCTGCAA
GAACTCTTCCTCACGCGCGTCGGGCTCGACATCGGCAAGGTGTGGGTCGCGGACGACGGCGCCGCGGTGG
CGGTCTGGACCACGCCGGAGAGCGTCGAAGCGGGGGCGGTGTTCGCCGAGATCGGCCCGCGCATGGCCGA
GTTGAGCGGTTCCCGGCTGGCCGCGCAGCAACAGATGGAAGGCCTCCTGGCGCCGCACCGGCCCAAGGAG
CCCGCGTGGTTCCTGGCCACCGTCGGCGTGTCGCCCGACCACCAGGGCAAGGGTCTGGGCAGCGCCGTCG
TGCTCCCCGGAGTGGAGGCGGCCGAGCGCGCCGGGGTGCCCGCCTTCCTGGAGACCTCCGCGCCCCGCAA
CCTCCCCTTCTACGAGCGGCTCGGCTTCACCGTCACCGCCGACGTCGAGGTGCCCGAAGGACCGCGCACC
TGGTGCATGACCCGCAAGCCCGGTGCCGGATCGGGAGAGGGCAGAGGAAGTCTGCTAACATGCGGTGA
