>Addgene plasmid #236730 | pLenti_DualsgRNA_CTRL_Puro_T2A_BFP2 | depositor partial sequence | sequence record 475636 | Negative control fragment sequence
TATAAGTATCCCTTGGAGAACCACCTTGTTGGGCCGTGGGCAACACTGTATGTTTCAGAGCTAAGCACAA
GAGTGCATAGCAAGTTGAAATAAGGCTAGTCCGTTTACAACTTGAAAAAGTGGCACCCGAGTCGGGTGCT
TTTTTTGCTCGAATCTACACTCAGCTATGGCGCGCCCCAAGGTCGGGCAGGAAGAGGGCCTATTTCCCAT
GATTCCTTCATATTTGCATATACGATACAAGGCTGTTAGAGAGATAATTGGAATTAATTTGACTGTAAAC
ACAAAGATATTAGTACAAAATACGTGACGTAGAAAGTAATAATTTCTTGGGTAGTTTGCAGTTTTAAAAT
TATGTTTTAAAATGGACTATCATATGCTTACCGTAACTTGAAAGTATTTCGATTTCTTGGCTTTATATAT
CTTGTGGAAAGCCAGAAACATGGCGTTGGCACTTAGCGCAGCGTTTAAGAGCTAAGCTGGAAACAGCATA
GCAAGTTTAA
